>Addgene plasmid #209238 | pMx/ATP11C-b-HA | addgene full sequence | sequence record 413370 | Addgene NGS Result
CCCGAAAAGTGCCACCTGCATAATGAAAGACCCCACCTGTAGGTTTGGCAAGCTAGCTTAAGTAACGCCA
TTTTGCAAGGCATGGAAAAATACATAACTGAGAATAGAAAAGTTCAGATCAAGGTCAGGAACAGATGGAA
CAGCTGAATATGGGCCAAACAGGATATCTGTGGTAAGCAGTTCCTGCCCCGGCTCAGGGCCAAGAACAGA
TGGAACAGCTGAATATGGGCCAAACAGGATATCTGTGGTAAGCAGTTCCTGCCCCGGCTCAGGGCCAAGA
ACAGATGGTCCCCAGATGCGGTCCAGCCCTCAGCAGTTTCTAGAGAACCATCAGATGTTTCCAGGGTGCC
CCAAGGACCTGAAATGACCCTGTGCCTTATTTGAACTAACCAATCAGTTCGCTTCTCGCTTCTGTTCGCG
CGCTTCTGCTCCCCGAGCTCAATAAAAGAGCCCACAACCCCTCACTCGGCGCGCCAGTCCTCCGATTGAC
TGAGTCGCCCGGGTACCCGTGTATCCAATAAACCCTCTTGCAGTTGCATCCGACTTGTGGTCTCGCTGTT
CCTTGGGAGGGTCTCCTCTGAGTGATTGACTACCCGTCAGCGGGGGTCTTTCATTTGGGGGCTCGTCCGG
GATCGGGAGACCCCTGCCCAGGGACCACCGACCCACCACCGGGAGGTAAGCTGGCCAGCAACTTATCTGT
GTCTGTCCGATTGTCTAGTGTCTATGACTGATTTTATGCGCCTGCGTCGGTACTAGTTAGCTAACTAGCT
CTGTATCTGGCGGACCCGTGGTGGAACTGACGAGTTCGGAACACCCGGCCGCAACCCTGGGAGACGTCCC
AGGGACTTCGGGGGCCGTTTTTGTGGCCCGACCTGAGTCCAAAAATCCCGATCGTTTTGGACTCTTTGGT
GCACCCCCCTAATAGGAGGGATATGTGGTTCTGGTAGGAGACGAGAACCTAAAACAGTTCCCGCCTCCGT
CTGAATTTTTGCTTTCGGTTTGGGACCGAAGCCGCGCCGCGCGTCTTGTCTGCTGCAGCATCGTTCTGTG
TTGTCTCTGTCTGACTGTGTTTCTGTATTTGTCTGAAAATTAGGGCCAGACTGTTACCACTCCCTTAAGT
TTGACCTTAGGTCACTGGAAAGATGTCGAGCGGATCGCTCACAACCAGTCGGTAGATGTCAAGAAGAGAC
GTTGGGTTACCTTCTGCTCTGCAGAATGGCCAACCTTTAACGTCGGATGGCCGCGAGACGGCACCTTTAA
CCGAGACCTCATCACCCAGGTTAAGATCAAGGTCTTTTCACCTGGCCCGCATGGACACCCAGACCAGGTC
CCCTACATCGTGACCTGGGAAGCCTTGGCTTTTGACCCCCCTCCCTGGGTCAAGCCCTTTGTACACCCTA
AGCCTCCGCCTCCTCTTCCTCCATCCGCCCCGTCTCTCCCCCTTGAACCTCCTCGTTCGACCCCGCCTCG
ATCCTCCCTTTATCCAGCCCTCACTCCTTCTCTAGGCGCCCCCATATGGCCATATGAGATCTTATATGGG
GCACCCCCGCCCCTTGTAAACTTCCCTGACCCTGACATGACAAGAGTTACTAACAGCCCCTCTCTCCAAG
CTCACTTACAGGCTCTCTACTTAGTCCAGCACGAAGTCTGGAGACCTCTGGCGGCAGCCTACCAAGAACA
ACTGGACCGACCGGTGGTACCTCACCCTTACCGAGTCGGCGACACAGTGTGGGTCCGCCGACACCAGACT
AAGAACCTAGAACCTCGCTGGAAAGGACCTTACACAGTCCTGCTGACCACCCCCACCGCCCTCAAAGTAG
ACGGCATCGCAGCTTGGATACACGCCGCCCACGTGAAGGCTGCCGACCCCGGGGGTGGACCATCCTCTAG
ACTGCCGGATCTAGCTAGTTAATTAAGGATCTCTAGTTAAGCTATCAACAAGTTTGTACAAAAAAGCAGG
CTCTTTAAAGGAACCAATTCAGTCGACTGGATCCACCATGCAGATGGTCCCATCTCTCCCTCCAGCCTCT
GAGTGTGCTGGAGAAGAGAAACGAGTTGGCACACGCACAGTGTTTGTTGGCAATCATCCAGTTTCGGAAA
CAGAAGCTTACATTGCACAAAGATTTTGTGATAATAGAATAGTCTCATCTAAGTATACACTTTGGAATTT
TCTCCCAAAGAATCTGTTTGAACAGTTTAGAAGAATTGCAAATTTTTATTTTCTCATAATCTTCCTTGTA
CAGGTCACAGTAGACACACCAACTAGCCCAGTTACCAGTGGACTTCCACTTTTCTTTGTTATAACTGTTA
CAGCCATCAAGCAGGGATATGAGGATTGGCTGAGACACAGAGCTGACAATGAAGTCAACAAAAGCACTGT
TTACATTATTGAAAATGCAAAGCGAGTGAGAAAAGAAAGTGAAAAAATCAAGGTTGGTGATGTAGTAGAA
GTACAGGCAGATGAAACCTTTCCCTGTGATCTTATTCTTCTATCATCTTGCACCACTGATGGAACCTGTT
ATGTCACTACAGCCAGTCTTGATGGGGAATCCAATTGCAAGACACATTATGCAGTACGTGATACCATTGC
ACTGTGTACAGCAGAATCCATCGATACCCTCCGAGCAGCAATTGAATGTGAACAGCCTCAACCTGACCTC
TACAAATTTGTTGGGCGAATCAATATCTACAGTAATAGTCTTGAGGCTGTTGCCAGGTCTTTGGGACCTG
AAAATCTCTTGCTGAAAGGAGCTACGCTAAAAAATACCGAGAAGATATATGGAGTTGCTGTTTACACTGG
AATGGAAACCAAAATGGCTTTGAACTACCAAGGGAAATCTCAGAAACGTTCTGCTGTTGAAAAATCTATT
AATGCTTTCCTGATTGTATATTTATTTATCTTACTGACCAAAGCTGCAGTATGCACTACTCTAAAGTATG
TTTGGCAAAGTACCCCATACAATGATGAACCTTGGTATAACCAAAAGACTCAGAAAGAGCGAGAGACCTT
GAAGGTTTTAAAAATGTTCACCGACTTCCTATCATTTATGGTTCTATTCAACTTTATCATTCCTGTCTCC
ATGTACGTCACAGTAGAAATGCAGAAATTCTTGGGCTCCTTCTTCATCTCATGGGATAAGGACTTTTATG
ATGAAGAAATTAATGAAGGAGCCCTGGTTAACACATCAGACCTTAATGAAGAACTTGGTCAGGTGGATTA
TGTATTTACAGATAAGACTGGAACACTCACTGAAAACAGCATGGAATTCATTGAATGCTGCATAGATGGC
CACAAATATAAAGGTGTAACTCAAGAGGTTGATGGATTATCTCAAACTGATGGAACTTTAACATATTTTG
ACAAAGTAGATAAGAATCGAGAAGAGCTGTTTCTACGTGCCTTGTGTTTATGTCATACTGTAGAAATCAA
AACAAACGATGCTGTTGATGGAGCTACAGAATCAGCTGAATTAACCTATATCTCCTCTTCACCAGATGAA
ATAGCTTTGGTGAAAGGAGCTAAAAGGTACGGGTTCACATTTTTAGGAAATCGAAATGGATATATGAGAG
TAGAGAACCAAAGAAAAGAAATAGAAGAATATGAACTTCTTCACACCTTAAACTTTGATGCTGTCCGGCG
ACGTATGAGTGTAATTGTGAAGACTCAAGAAGGAGACATACTTCTCTTTTGTAAAGGAGCAGACTCGGCA
GTTTTTCCCAGAGTGCAAAATCATGAAATTGAGTTAACTAAAGTCCATGTGGAACGTAATGCAATGGATG
GGTATCGGACACTCTGTGTAGCCTTCAAAGAAATTGCTCCAGATGATTATGAAAGAATTAACAGACAGCT
CATAGAGGCAAAAATGGCCTTACAAGACAGAGAAGAAAAAATGGAAAAAGTTTTCGATGATATTGAGACA
AACATGAATTTAATTGGAGCCACTGCAGTTGAAGACAAGCTACAAGATCAAGCTGCAGAGACCATTGAAG
CTCTGCATGCAGCAGGCCTGAAAGTCTGGGTGCTCACTGGGGACAAGATGGAGACAGCTAAATCCACATG
CTATGCCTGCCGCCTTTTCCAGACCAACACTGAGCTCTTAGAACTAACCACAAAAACCATTGAAGAAAGT
GAAAGGAAAGAAGATCGATTACATGAATTATTGATAGAATATCGCAAGAAATTGCTGCATGAGTTTCCTA
AAAGTACTAGAAGCTTTAAAAAAGCATGGACAGAACATCAGGAATATGGATTAATCATAGATGGCTCCAC
ATTGTCACTCATACTAAATTCTAGTCAAGACTCTAGTTCAAACAATTACAAAAGCATTTTCCTACAAATA
TGTATGAAGTGTACTGCAGTGCTCTGCTGTCGGATGGCACCATTACAGAAAGCCCAGATTGTCAGAATGG
TGAAGAATTTAAAAGGCAGCCCAATAACTCTGTCGATAGGTGATGGTGCCAATGATGTTAGTATGATCTT
GGAATCCCATGTGGGAATAGGTATTAAAGGCAAAGAAGGTCGCCAAGCAGCTAGGAATAGCGATTATTCT
GTTCCAAAGTTTAAACACTTAAAGAAACTGCTGTTGGCTCATGGACATCTATATTATGTGAGAATAGCAC
ACCTTGTACAGTACTTCTTCTATAAGAACCTTTGTTTCATTTTGCCACAGTTTTTGTACCAGTTCTTCTG
TGGATTCTCACAACAGCCACTGTATGATGCTGCTTACCTTACAATGTACAATATCTGCTTCACATCCTTG
CCCATCCTGGCCTATAGTCTACTGGAACAGCACATCAACATTGACACTCTGACCTCAGATCCCCGATTGT
ATATGAAAATTTCTGGCAATGCCATGCTACAGTTGGGCCCCTTCTTATATTGGACATTTCTGGCTGCCTT
TGAAGGGACAGTGTTCTTCTTTGGGACTTACTTTCTTTTTCAGACTGCATCCCTAGAAGAAAATGGAAAG
GTATACGGAAACTGGACTTTTGGAACCATTGTTTTTACAGTCTTAGTATTCACTGTAACCCTGAAGCTTG
CCTTGGATACCCGATTCTGGACGTGGATAAATCACTTTGTGATTTGGGGTTCTTTAGCCTTCTATGTATT
TTTCTCATTCTTCTGGGGAGGAATTATTTGGCCTTTTCTCAAGCAACAGAGAATGTATTTTGTATTTGCC
CAAATGCTGTCTTCTGTATCCACATGGTTGGCTATAATTCTTCTAATATTTATCAGCCTGTTCCCTGAGA
TTCTTCTGATAGTATTAAAGAATGTAAGAAGAAGAAGTGCCAGGAATCCGAATCTTGAACTGCCTATGTT
ATTGTCCTACAAGCATACTGACAGTGGTTACAGCTCGAGATATCTAGACCCAGCTTTCTTGTACAAAGTG
GTTGATCTAGAGGGCCCGCGGTTCGAACTCGAGTATCCATACGATGTACCAGACTACGCAGAGATCCACT
AGTTCAATTCCAGCTGAGCGCCGGTCGCTACCATTACCAGTTGGTCTGGTGTCAAAAATAATAATAACCG
GGCAGGCCATGTCTGCCCGTATTTCGCGTAAGGAAATCCATTATGTACTATTTAAACTCGAGCGGCCGCC
AGCACAGTGGTCGACTGTGGAATGTGTGTCAGTTAGGGTGTGGAAAGTCCCCAGGCTCCCCAGCAGGCAG
AAGTATGCAAAGCATGCATCTCAATTAGTCAGCAACCAGGTGTGGAAAGTCCCCAGGCTCCCCAGCAGGC
AGAAGTATGCAAAGCATGCATCTCAATTAGTCAGCAACCATAGTCCCGCCCCTAACTCCGCCCATCCCGC
CCCTAACTCCGCCCAGTTCCGCCCATTCTCCGCCCCATGGCTGACTAATTTTTTTTATTTATGCAGAGGC
CGAGGCCGCCTCGGCCTCTGAGCTATTCCAGAAGTAGTGAGGAGGCTTTTTTGGAGGCCTAGGCTTTTGC
AAAAAGCTTCACGCTGCCGCAAGCACTCAGGGCGCAAGGGCTGCTAAAGGAAGCGGAACACGTAGAAAGC
CAGTCCGCAGAAACGGTGCTGACCCCGGATGAATGTCAGCTACTGGGCTATCTGGACAAGGGAAAACGCA
AGCGCAAAGAGAAAGCAGGTAGCTTGCAGTGGGCTTACATGGCGATAGCTAGACTGGGCGGTTTTATGGA
CAGCAAGCGAACCGGAATTGCCAGCTGGGGCGCCCTCTGGTAAGGTTGGGAAGCCCTGCAAAGTAAACTG
GATGGCTTTCTTGCCGCCAAGGATCTGATGGCGCAGGGGATCAAGATCTGATCAAGAGACAGGATGAGGA
TCGTTTCGCATGATTGAACAAGATGGATTGCACGCAGGTTCTCCGGCCGCTTGGGTGGAGAGGCTATTCG
GCTATGACTGGGCACAACAGACAATCGGCTGCTCTGATGCCGCCGTGTTCCGGCTGTCAGCGCAGGGGCG
CCCGGTTCTTTTTGTCAAGACCGACCTGTCCGGTGCCCTGAATGAACTGCAGGACGAGGCAGCGCGGCTA
TCGTGGCTGGCCACGACGGGCGTTCCTTGCGCAGCTGTGCTCGACGTTGTCACTGAAGCGGGAAGGGACT
GGCTGCTATTGGGCGAAGTGCCGGGGCAGGATCTCCTGTCATCTCACCTTGCTCCTGCCGAGAAAGTATC
CATCATGGCTGATGCAATGCGGCGGCTGCATACGCTTGATCCGGCTACCTGCCCATTCGACCACCAAGCG
AAACATCGCATCGAGCGAGCACGTACTCGGATGGAAGCCGGTCTTGTCGATCAGGATGATCTGGACGAAG
AGCATCAGGGGCTCGCGCCAGCCGAACTGTTCGCCAGGCTCAAGGCGCGCATGCCCGACGGCGAGGATCT
CGTCGTGACCCATGGCGATGCCTGCTTGCCGAATATCATGGTGGAAAATGGCCGCTTTTCTGGATTCATC
GACTGTGGCCGGCTGGGTGTGGCGGACCGCTATCAGGACATAGCGTTGGCTACCCGTGATATTGCTGAAG
AGCTTGGCGGCGAATGGGCTGACCGCTTCCTCGTGCTTTACGGTATCGCCGCTCCCGATTCGCAGCGCAT
CGCCTTCTATCGCCTTCTTGACGAGTTCTTCTGAGCGGGACTCTGGGGTTCGCATCGTCGACGATAAAAT
AAAAGATTTTATTTAGTCTCCAGAAAAAGGGGGGAATGAAAGACCCCACCTGTAGGTTTGGCAAGCTAGC
TTAAGTAACGCCATTTTGCAAGGCATGGAAAAATACATAACTGAGAATAGAGAAGTTCAGATCAAGGTCA
GGAACAGATGGAACAGCTGAATATGGGCCAAACAGGATATCTGTGGTAAGCAGTTCCTGCCCCGGCTCAG
GGCCAAGAACAGATGGAACAGCTGAATATGGGCCAAACAGGATATCTGTGGTAAGCAGTTCCTGCCCCGG
CTCAGGGCCAAGAACAGATGGTCCCCAGATGCGGTCCAGCCCTCAGCAGTTTCTAGAGAACCATCAGATG
TTTCCAGGGTGCCCCAAGGACCTGAAATGACCCTGTGCCTTATTTGAACTAACCAATCAGTTCGCTTCTC
GCTTCTGTTCGCGCGCTTCTGCTCCCCGAGCTCAATAAAAGAGCCCACAACCCCTCACTCGGCGCGCCAG
TCCTCCGATTGACTGAGTCGCCCGGGTACCCGTGTATCCAATAAACCCTCTTGCAGTTGCATCCGACTTG
TGGTCTCGCTGTTCCTTGGGAGGGTCTCCTCTGAGTGATTGACTACCCGTCAGCGGGGGTCTTTCACATG
CAGCATGTATCAAAATTAATTTGGTTTTTTTTCTTAAGTATTTACATTAAATGGCCATAGTTGCATTAAT
GAATCGGCCAACGCGCGGGGAGAGGCGGTTTGCGTATTGGGCGCTCTTCCGCTTCCTCGCTCACTGACTC
GCTGCGCTCGGTCGTTCGGCTGCGGCGAGCGGTATCAGCTCACTCAAAGGCGGTAATACGGTTATCCACA
GAATCAGGGGATAACGCAGGAAAGAACATGTGAGCAAAAGGCCAGCAAAAGGCCAGGAACCGTAAAAAGG
CCGCGTTGCTGGCGTTTTTCCATAGGCTCCGCCCCCCTGACGAGCATCACAAAAATCGACGCTCAAGTCA
GAGGTGGCGAAACCCGACAGGACTATAAAGATACCAGGCGTTTCCCCCTGGAAGCTCCCTCGTGCGCTCT
CCTGTTCCGACCCTGCCGCTTACCGGATACCTGTCCGCCTTTCTCCCTTCGGGAAGCGTGGCGCTTTCTC
ATAGCTCACGCTGTAGGTATCTCAGTTCGGTGTAGGTCGTTCGCTCCAAGCTGGGCTGTGTGCACGAACC
CCCCGTTCAGCCCGACCGCTGCGCCTTATCCGGTAACTATCGTCTTGAGTCCAACCCGGTAAGACACGAC
TTATCGCCACTGGCAGCAGCCACTGGTAACAGGATTAGCAGAGCGAGGTATGTAGGCGGTGCTACAGAGT
TCTTGAAGTGGTGGCCTAACTACGGCTACACTAGAAGAACAGTATTTGGTATCTGCGCTCTGCTGAAGCC
AGTTACCTTCGGAAAAAGAGTTGGTAGCTCTTGATCCGGCAAACAAACCACCGCTGGTAGCGGTGGTTTT
TTTGTTTGCAAGCAGCAGATTACGCGCAGAAAAAAAGGATCTCAAGAAGATCCTTTGATCTTTTCTACGG
GGTCTGACGCTCAGTGGAACGAAAACTCACGTTAAGGGATTTTGGTCATGAGATTATCAAAAAGGATCTT
CACCTAGATCCTTTTGCGGCCGGCCGCAAATCAATCTAAAGTATATATGAGTAAACTTGGTCTGACAGTT
ACCAATGCTTAATCAGTGAGGCACCTATCTCAGCGATCTGTCTATTTCGTTCATCCATAGTTGCCTGACT
CCCCGTCGTGTAGATAACTACGATACGGGAGGGCTTACCATCTGGCCCCAGTGCTGCAATGATACCGCGA
GACCCACGCTCACCGGCTCCAGATTTATCAGCAATAAACCAGCCAGCCGGAAGGGCCGAGCGCAGAAGTG
GTCCTGCAACTTTATCCGCCTCCATCCAGTCTATTAATTGTTGCCGGGAAGCTAGAGTAAGTAGTTCGCC
AGTTAATAGTTTGCGCAACGTTGTTGCCATTGCTACAGGCATCGTGGTGTCACGCTCGTCGTTTGGTATG
GCTTCATTCAGCTCCGGTTCCCAACGATCAAGGCGAGTTACATGATCCCCCATGTTGTGCAAAAAAGCGG
TTAGCTCCTTCGGTCCTCCGATCGTTGTCAGAAGTAAGTTGGCCGCAGTGTTATCACTCATGGTTATGGC
AGCACTGCATAATTCTCTTACTGTCATGCCATCCGTAAGATGCTTTTCTGTGACTGGTGAGTACTCAACC
AAGTCATTCTGAGAATAGTGTATGCGGCGACCGAGTTGCTCTTGCCCGGCGTCAATACGGGATAATACCG
CGCCACATAGCAGAACTTTAAAAGTGCTCATCATTGGAAAACGTTCTTCGGGGCGAAAACTCTCAAGGAT
CTTACCGCTGTTGAGATCCAGTTCGATGTAACCCACTCGTGCACCCAACTGATCTTCAGCATCTTTTACT
TTCACCAGCGTTTCTGGGTGAGCAAAAACAGGAAGGCAAAATGCCGCAAAAAAGGGAATAAGGGCGACAC
GGAAATGTTGAATACTCATACTCTTCCTTTTTCAATATTATTGAAGCATTTATCAGGGTTATTGTCTCAT
GAGCGGATACATATTTGAATGTATTTAGAAAAATAAACAAATAGGGGTTCCGCGCACATTTC
Features (pLannotate 1.2.2; 16 found; start..end, strand, type, name):
     22..615     +  LTR            LTR: long terminal repeat from Moloney murine leukemia virus
    678..877     +  misc_feature   MMLV Ψ: packaging signal of Moloney murine leukemia virus (MMLV)
    929..1017    +  misc_feature   MESV Ψ (fragment): packaging signal of murine embryonic stem cell virus
   1094..1510    +  CDS            gag (truncated): truncated Moloney murine leukemia virus (MMLV) gag gene lacking the start codon
   1520..1894    +  misc_feature   pol region: Moloney murine leukemia virus (MMLV) pol region containing the splice acceptor site
   1938..1962    +  protein_bind   attB1: mutant version of attB; recombination site for the Gateway® BP reaction BP Clonase™
   1998..5294    +  CDS            ATP11C: AT11C_HUMAN - Also known as ATPIG, ATPIQ. Experimental evidence at protein level: Swiss-Prot protein existence level 1. Catalytic component of a P4-ATPase flippase complex which catalyzes the hydrolysis of ATP coupled to the transport of aminophospholipids, phosphatidylserines (PS) and phosphatidylethanolamines (PE), from the outer to the inner leaflet of the plasma membrane (PubMed:25315773, PubMed:32493773, PubMed:24904167, PubMed:26567335). Major PS-flippase in immune cell subsets. In erythrocyte plasma membrane, it is required to maintain PS in the inner leaflet preventing its exposure on
   5368..5392    -  protein_bind   attB2: mutant version of attB; recombination site for the Gateway® BP reaction BP Clonase™
   5624..5953    +  promoter       SV40 promoter: SV40 enhancer and early promoter
   5955..6278    +  CDS            tnpA (fragment): TN5P_ECOLX - Also known as tnp. Experimental evidence at protein level: Swiss-Prot protein existence level 1. Mediates transposition of transposon Tn5 by a 'cut and paste' mechanism. First, the monomeric transposase binds the 19 bp inverted DNA repeats flanking the transposon. Then, dimerization of the DNA- bound transposase creates a synaptic DNA complex. After nicking of the first DNA strand, excision of the transposon proceeds through a series of intermediates. The transposase then mediates the insertion of the transposon at a new site by strand transfer. The activity of the wild- type tran
   6310..7101    +  CDS            neo: KKA2_KLEPN - Also known as kan, nptII. Experimental evidence at protein level: Swiss-Prot protein existence level 1. Resistance to kanamycin, neomycin, paromomycin, ribostamycin, butirosin and gentamicin B. From Klebsiella pneumoniae.
   7175..7766    +  LTR            LTR: long terminal repeat from Moloney murine leukemia virus
   7832..7884    -  CDS            lacI (fragment): lac repressor; lacI; The lac repressor binds to the lac operator to inhibit transcription in E. coli. This inhibition can be relieved by adding lactose or isopropyl-β-D-thiogalactopyranoside (IPTG).
   8067..8655    -  rep_origin     ori: high-copy-number ColE1/pMB1/pBR322/pUC origin of replication
   8819..9679    -  CDS            AmpR: β-lactamase; bla; confers resistance to ampicillin, carbenicillin, and related antibiotics
   9680..9784    -  promoter       AmpR promoter: bla
