[The description below was written by a language model from this plasmid's Addgene catalogue record and pLannotate feature annotations shown in this document.]
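Description:
pMx/ATP11C-b-HA is a Moloney murine leukemia virus-based retroviral vector for expressing human ATP11C isoform b in mammalian cells. The 9.8 kb plasmid is maintained in E. coli through a high-copy ColE1/pUC-type origin and an ampicillin resistance gene (β-lactamase with its own promoter). The catalogue lists a recombination-deficient host strain, which is typical for plasmids carrying directly repeated LTRs. The proviral region is bounded by two MMLV long terminal repeats. Downstream of the 5' LTR lie the MMLV packaging signal (with an annotated fragment of the MESV Ψ), a truncated gag lacking its start codon, which extends the packaging signal, and a pol segment containing the splice acceptor. These elements allow the transcript to be packaged into virions when the viral proteins are supplied in trans by a packaging system.

The ATP11C coding sequence sits between attB1 and attB2 sites, consistent with its insertion by Gateway recombination. No internal promoter is annotated upstream of it, so expression is presumably driven from the 5' LTR. ATP11C is the catalytic subunit of a P4-ATPase flippase that moves phosphatidylserine and phosphatidylethanolamine from the outer to the inner leaflet of the plasma membrane. The catalogue records a C-terminal HA epitope tag for detection, although the tag is not separately annotated in the feature table. Downstream of the insert, an SV40 enhancer/early promoter drives a neomycin phosphotransferase gene, preceded by a residual Tn5-derived fragment. This should permit G418 selection of stably transduced cells. The associated study concerns the interaction of this isoform with ezrin and its polarized localization, so the construct suits stable expression and localization studies of tagged ATP11C-b.
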