Addgene plasmid #209238: pMx/ATP11C-b-HA
Purpose: Mammalian expression of ATP11C isoform b
Depositing lab: Hye-Won Shin. Depositing organization: Kyoto University, Graduate School of Pharmaceutical Sciences. Publication: The interaction of ATP11C-b with ezrin contributes to its polarized localization. Inoue H, Takatsu H, Hamamoto A, Takayama M, Nakabuchi R, Muranaka Y, Yagi T, Nakayama K, Shin HW. J Cell Sci. 2021 Oct 15;134(20):jcs258523. doi: 10.1242/jcs.258523. Epub 2021 Oct 18. PubMed 34528675.
Backbone
  Vector backbone: pMx
  Vector type: Retroviral
Growth in bacteria
  Bacterial resistance: Ampicillin, 100 μg/mL
  Growth temperature: 30°C
  Growth strain: NEB Stable
  Copy number: Unknown
Gene/Insert
  Gene/Insert name: ATP11C isoform b
  Species: H. sapiens (human)
  Entrez Gene: ATP11C (a.k.a. ATPIG, ATPIQ, HACXL)
  Tag / fusion protein: HA (C terminal on insert)
  Cloning method: Gateway Cloning
Terms and licenses: Academic/Nonprofit Terms; Industry Terms: Not Available to Industry
How to cite: pMx/ATP11C-b-HA was a gift from Hye-Won Shin (Addgene plasmid # 209238 ; http://n2t.net/addgene:209238 ; RRID:Addgene_209238)
